Addgene plasmid #29583: pCDNA3.1(+) GFP-PIPKI{gamma}661-FLAG
Depositing lab: Anna Huttenlocher. Depositing organization: University of Wisconsin, Madison. Publication: Type Igamma PIP kinase is a novel uropod component that regulates rear retraction during neutrophil chemotaxis. Lokuta MA, Senetar MA, Bennin DA, Nuzzi PA, Chan KT, Ott VL, Huttenlocher A. Mol Biol Cell. 2007 Dec . 18(12):5069-80. 10.1091/mbc.e07-05-0428 PubMed 17928408.
Backbone
  Vector backbone: pCDNA3.1(+)
  Backbone manufacturer: Invitrogen
  Backbone size w/o insert (bp): 5424
  Vector type: Mammalian Expression
Growth in bacteria
  Bacterial resistance: Ampicillin, 100 μg/mL
  Growth temperature: 37°C
  Growth strain: DH5alpha
  Growth instructions: DH5 alpha
  Copy number: High Copy
Gene/Insert
  Gene/Insert name: phosphatidylinositol phosphate kinase type I gamma (alt name: PIPKI gamma 661)
  Species: M. musculus (mouse)
  Insert size (bp): 2715
  Mutation: N/A
  Tag / fusion protein: GFP (N terminal on insert); Flag (C terminal on insert)
  Cloning method: Restriction Enzyme; 5′ cloning site BamH1 (not destroyed); 3′ cloning site Xho1 (not destroyed)
  Sequencing primers: 5′ CMV-F; 3′ BGH-rev
Resource information
  A portion of this plasmid was derived from a plasmid made by: Ling et al., 2002 from Dr. Richard Anderson
Terms and licenses: Academic/Nonprofit Terms; Industry Terms: Not Available to Industry
Depositor comments: Please note that Addgene's sequencing results identified a single nucleotide mismatch at bp#440 when compared to the full sequence information provided by the depositing laboratory.
How to cite: pCDNA3.1(+) GFP-PIPKI{gamma}661-FLAG was a gift from Anna Huttenlocher (Addgene plasmid # 29583 ; http://n2t.net/addgene:29583 ; RRID:Addgene_29583)
