[The description below was written by a language model from this plasmid's Addgene catalogue record and pLannotate feature annotations shown in this document.]
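Description:
pCDNA3.1(+) GFP-PIPKIγ661-FLAG is a mammalian expression plasmid built on the Invitrogen pCDNA3.1(+) backbone, about 8.1 kb in total according to the depositor's full sequence. It is maintained in E. coli through a high-copy ColE1/pUC-type origin with ampicillin selection from the β-lactamase gene. An f1 origin is also present, which permits single-stranded DNA production. For selection in mammalian cells, the backbone carries a neomycin phosphotransferase cassette driven by the SV40 enhancer/early promoter and ended by an SV40 polyadenylation signal. The short bom, HIV-1 LTR, ble, lacI and lac promoter/operator fragments in the annotation are most likely backbone remnants or automated partial matches rather than functional elements.

The payload is a single fusion open reading frame inserted between the BamHI and XhoI sites, both of which are retained. The human CMV immediate-early enhancer and promoter drive EGFP, followed in frame by the mouse type I gamma phosphatidylinositol phosphate kinase (Pip5k1c, the 661-residue PIPKIγ661 isoform) and a C-terminal FLAG epitope, with the bovine growth hormone polyadenylation signal terminating the transcript. A T7 promoter upstream of the insert could also support in vitro transcription. The kinase phosphorylates PI4P to produce PI(4,5)P2, a lipid messenger involved in actin dynamics, adhesion and cell motility. No engineered mutation is recorded, although repository sequencing found a single-nucleotide mismatch with the depositor sequence at position 440, which lies in the annotated CMV enhancer if that numbering applies. The GFP tag allows live imaging of kinase localisation and the FLAG tag allows immunodetection or pulldown. The associated publication concerns PIPKIγ as a uropod component regulating rear retraction during neutrophil chemotaxis.
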