Features (pLannotate 1.2.2; 22 found; start..end, strand, type, name):
     36..80      -  misc_feature   bom (fragment): basis of mobility region from pBR322
    235..614     +  enhancer       CMV enhancer: human cytomegalovirus immediate early enhancer
    615..818     +  promoter       CMV promoter: human cytomegalovirus (CMV) immediate early promoter
    814..847     +  LTR            5' LTR (truncated) (fragment): truncated 5' long terminal repeat (LTR) from HIV-1
    863..881     +  promoter       T7 promoter: promoter for bacteriophage T7 RNA polymerase
    941..1657    +  CDS            EGFP: EGFP is a basic (constitutively fluorescent) green fluorescent protein published in 1996, derived from Aequorea victoria. It is reported to be a rapidly-maturing weak dimer with moderate acid sensitivity.
   1673..3655    +  CDS            Pip5k1c: PI51C_MOUSE - Also known as Kiaa0589. Experimental evidence at protein level: Swiss-Prot protein existence level 1. Catalyzes the phosphorylation of phosphatidylinositol 4- phosphate (PtdIns(4)P/PI4P) to form phosphatidylinositol 4,5- bisphosphate (PtdIns(4,5)P2/PIP2), a lipid second messenger that regulates several cellular processes such as signal transduction, vesicle trafficking, actin cytoskeleton dynamics, cell adhesion, and cell motility (PubMed:9535851, PubMed:14741049, PubMed:20622009, PubMed:22942276). PtdIns(4,5)P2 can directly act as a second messenger or can be utilized as a precu
   3668..3688    +  CDS            FLAG (fragment): FLAG® epitope tag, followed by an enterokinase cleavage site
   3735..3959    +  polyA_signal   bGH poly(A) signal: bovine growth hormone polyadenylation signal
   3963..3984    +  promoter       SV40 promoter (fragment): SV40 enhancer and early promoter
   4005..4433    +  rep_origin     f1 ori (sequence partly withheld): f1 bacteriophage origin of replication; arrow indicates direction of (+) strand synthesis
   4447..4777    +  promoter       SV40 promoter: SV40 enhancer and early promoter
   4844..5635    +  CDS            neo: KKA2_KLEPN - Also known as kan, nptII. Experimental evidence at protein level: Swiss-Prot protein existence level 1. Resistance to kanamycin, neomycin, paromomycin, ribostamycin, butirosin and gentamicin B. From Klebsiella pneumoniae.
   5659..5817    +  CDS            ble (fragment): BLE_KLEPN - Experimental evidence at protein level: Swiss-Prot protein existence level 1. Binding protein with a strong affinity to the bleomycin family of antibiotics. Binds to CL990; an antimitotic-antibiotic compound. From Klebsiella pneumoniae.
   5812..5933    +  polyA_signal   SV40 poly(A) signal: SV40 polyadenylation signal
   6006..6022    -  protein_bind   lac operator: The lac repressor binds to the lac operator to inhibit transcription in E. coli. This inhibition can be relieved by adding lactose or isopropyl-β-D-thiogalactopyranoside (IPTG). lac repressor encoded by lacI
   6030..6060    -  promoter       lac promoter: promoter for the E. coli lac operon
   6075..6096    -  protein_bind   CAP binding site: CAP binding activates transcription in the presence of cAMP. E. coli catabolite activator protein
   6109..6201    -  CDS            lacI (fragment): lac repressor; lacI; The lac repressor binds to the lac operator to inhibit transcription in E. coli. This inhibition can be relieved by adding lactose or isopropyl-β-D-thiogalactopyranoside (IPTG).
   6384..6972    -  rep_origin     ori: high-copy-number ColE1/pMB1/pBR322/pUC origin of replication
   7143..8003    -  CDS            AmpR: β-lactamase; bla; confers resistance to ampicillin, carbenicillin, and related antibiotics
   8004..8108    -  promoter       AmpR promoter: bla
>Addgene plasmid #29583 | pCDNA3.1(+) GFP-PIPKI{gamma}661-FLAG | depositor full sequence | sequence record 12987 | Author sequence
GACGGATCGGGAGATCTCCCGATCCCCTATGGTCGACTCTCAGTACAATCTGCTCTGATGCCGCATAGTT
AAGCCAGTATCTGCTCCCTGCTTGTGTGTTGGAGGTCGCTGAGTAGTGCGCGAGCAAAATTTAAGCTACA
ACAAGGCAAGGCTTGACCGACAATTGCATGAAGAATCTGCTTAGGGTTAGGCGTTTTGCGCTGCTTCGCG
ATGTACGGGCCAGATATACGCGTTGACATTGATTATTGACTAGTTATTAATAGTAATCAATTACGGGGTC
ATTAGTTCATAGCCCATATATGGAGTTCCGCGTTACATAACTTACGGTAAATGGCCCGCCTGGCTGACCG
CCCAACGACCCCCGCCCATTGACGTCAATAATGACGTATGTTCCCATAGTAACGCCAATAGGGACTTTCC
ATTGACGTCAATGGGTGGACTATTTACGGTAAACTGCCCACTTGGCAGTACATCAAGTGTATCATATGCC
AAGTACGCCCCCTATTGACGTCAATGACGGTAAATGGCCCGCCTGGCATTATGCCCAGTACATGACCTTA
TGGGACTTTCCTACTTGGCAGTACATCTACGTATTAGTCATCGCTATTACCATGGTGATGCGGTTTTGGC
AGTACATCAATGGGCGTGGATAGCGGTTTGACTCACGGGGATTTCCAAGTCTCCACCCCATTGACGTCAA
TGGGAGTTTGTTTTGGCACCAAAATCAACGGGACTTTCCAAAATGTCGTAACAACTCCGCCCCATTGACG
CAAATGGGCGGTAGGCGTGTACGGTGGGAGGTCTATATAAGCAGAGCTCTCTGGCTAACTAGAGAACCCA
CTGCTTACTGGCTTATCGAAATTAATACGACTCACTATAGGGAGACCCAAGCTGGCTAGCGTTTAAACTT
AAGCTTGGTACCGAGCTCGGATCCGCCACCATGGTGAGCAAGGGCGAGGAGCTGTTCACCGGGGTGGTGC
CCATCCTGGTCGAGCTGGACGGCGACGTAAACGGCCACAAGTTCAGCGTGTCCGGCGAGGGCGAGGGCGA
TGCCACCTACGGCAAGCTGACCCTGAAGTTCATCTGCACCACCGGCAAGCTGCCCGTGCCCTGGCCCACC
CTCGTGACCACCCTGACCTACGGCGTGCAGTGCTTCAGCCGCTACCCCGACCACATGAAGCAGCACGACT
TCTTCAAGTCCGCCATGCCCGAAGGCTACGTCCAGGAGCGCACCATCTTCTTCAAGGACGACGGCAACTA
CAAGACCCGCGCCGAGGTGAAGTTCGAGGGCGACACCCTGGTGAACCGCATCGAGCTGAAGGGCATCGAC
TTCAAGGAGGACGGCAACATCCTGGGGCACAAGCTGGAGTACAACTACAACAGCCACAACGTCTATATCA
TGGCCGACAAGCAGAAGAACGGCATCAAGGTGAACTTCAAGATCCGCCACAACATCGAGGACGGCAGCGT
GCAGCTCGCCGACCACTACCAGCAGAACACCCCCATCGGCGACGGCCCCGTGCTGCTGCCCGACAACCAC
TACCTGAGCACCCAGTCCGCCCTGAGCAAAGACCCCAACGAGAAGCGCGATCACATGGTCCTGCTGGAGT
TCGTGACCGCCGCCGGGATCACTCTCGGCATGGACGAGCTGTACAAGTCCGGACTCAGATCCATGGAGCT
AGAGGTGCCGGACGAGGCGGAGAGCGCCGAAGCGGGGGCCGTGACGGCGGAAGCGGCCTGGTCTGCGGAG
AGTGGGGCGGCGGCAGGTATGACCCAGAAGAAGGCTGGCCTTGCAGAGGCCCCCTTGGTGACAGGGCAGC
CAGGCCCTGGCCATGGGAAGAAGCTGGGCCACCGAGGCGTGGATGCGTCGGGAGAGACTACGTATAAGAA
GACCACCTCGTCCACCCTGAAGGGCGCCATCCAGCTGGGGATCGGGTACACGGTGGGCAACCTGAGCTCT
AAGCCGGAGCGGGACGTGCTCATGCAGGACTTCTACGTGATGGAGAGCATCTTCTTCCCCAGTGAAGGGA
GCAACTTCACCCCTGCCCACCACTTCCAGGATTTCCGCTTCAAGACCTATGCACCTGTTGCCTTCCGCTA
CTTCCGGGAGCTCTTTGGCATCCGTCCAGATGACTATTTGTACTCCCTGTGCAATGAGCCACTCATCGAG
CTCTCCAACCCCGGGGCCAGCGGCTCTGTCTTCTACGTCACCAGCGACGACGAGTTCATCATCAAGACTG
TCATGCACAAGGAGGCAGAGTTCCTGCAGAAGCTGCTGCCTGGCTACTACATGAATCTCAACCAGAACCC
ACGGACGCTGCTGCCCAAGTTCTATGGGCTGTACTGCGTGCAGTCTGGTGGCAAGAACATCCGCGTGGTG
GTCATGAACAATGTGCTGCCCCGTGTCGTCAAAATGCACCTTAAGTTCGACCTCAAGGGCTCCACGTACA
AGCGCAGGGCCAGCAAGAAGGAGAAGGAGAAGAGCCTGCCCACCTACAAGGACCTGGACTTCATGCAGGA
CATGCCCGAGGGGCTGCTGCTGGACTCCGACACCTTTGGCGCCCTGGTCAAGACGCTGCAGCGAGACTGC
CTGGTGCTGGAGAGCTTCAAGATAATGGACTACAGCCTGCTGCTGGGCGTGCACAACATCGATCAGCAGG
AGCGAGAGCGCCAGGCCGAGGGCGCCCAGAGCAAGGCGGATGAGAAGCGGCCCGTGGCCCAGAAGGCTCT
GTATTCCACGGCCATGGAGTCTATCCAGGGCGGAGCTGCCCGTGGGGAGGCCATTGAGACAGATGACACG
ATGGGTGGGATTCCAGCAGTGAATGGGCGCGGGGAGCGACTGCTCCTCCACATCGGGATCATTGATATTC
TGCAGTCCTACAGGTTCATCAAGAAGTTAGAACACACCTGGAAGGCCCTCGTCCATGATGGGGACACTGT
CTCAGTCCACCGGCCCAGCTTCTATGCAGAGCGCTTCTTCAAGTTCATGAGCAGCACGGTGTTCCGGAAG
AGTTCCTCCCTGAAGTCCTCTCCATCCAAGAAAGGACGTGGTGCCCTGCTGGCGGTCAAACCCCTGGGGC
CCACTGCTGCCTTCTCAGCCAGCCAGATCCCCAGCGAGAGAGAGGATGTGCAGTATGACCTGCGGGGGGC
CCGCAGCTACCCCACGCTTGAGGATGAAGGCCGGCCTGACCTCCTGCCCTGCACCCCACCGTCCTTTGAG
GAAGCCACCACAGCCTCCATCGCCACCACCCTGTCGTCCACCTCCCTCTCCATCCCAGAGCGGTCCCCTT
CAGATACATCGGAGCAGCCCCGGTACAGGCGGCGCACGCAGTCTTCAGGCCAGGATGGCCGGCCCCAGGA
GGAGCCCCATGCGGAAGACCTGCAGAAGATAACTGTGCAGGTGGAGCCAGTGTGCGGTGTGGGGGTTGTC
CCCAAGGAGGAGGGTGCAGGAGTGGAGGTCCCCCCATGTGGGGCATCGGCTGCAGCCTCTGTGGAAATAG
ACGCTGCCAGCCAGGCCTCAGAGCCTGCCAGCCAGGCCTCAGATGAGGAGGATGCACCCTCTACAGACAT
CTATTTTCCCACCGACGAGAGGAGCTGGGTGTACTCCCCGCTTCACTATAGCGCGCGGCCCGCCTCCGAC
GGCGAGAGCGACACACTCGAGATGGACTACAAGGACGACGATGACAAGAAGCTTTGATCTAGAGGGCCCG
TTTAAACCCGCTGATCAGCCTCGACTGTGCCTTCTAGTTGCCAGCCATCTGTTGTTTGCCCCTCCCCCGT
GCCTTCCTTGACCCTGGAAGGTGCCACTCCCACTGTCCTTTCCTAATAAAATGAGGAAATTGCATCGCAT
TGTCTGAGTAGGTGTCATTCTATTCTGGGGGGTGGGGTGGGGCAGGACAGCAAGGGGGAGGATTGGGAAG
ACAATAGCAGGCATGCTGGGGATGCGGTGGGCTCTATGGCTTCTGAGGCGGAAAGAACCAGCTGGGGCTC
TAGGGGGTATCCCC
[124 nt withheld, positions 4005-4128]
C
[32 nt withheld, positions 4130-4161]
CA
[57 nt withheld, positions 4164-4220]
A
[49 nt withheld, positions 4222-4270]
CCTTTGACGTTGGAGTCCACGTTCTTT
[37 nt withheld, positions 4298-4334]
ACCCTATCTCGGTCTATTCTTTTGATTTATAAGGGATTTTGGGGATTTCGGCCTATTGGTTAAAAAATGA
GCTGATTTAACAAAAATTTAACGCGAATTAATTCTGTGGAATGTGTGTCAGTTAGGGTGTGGAAAGTCCC
CAGGCTCCCCAGGCAGGCAGAAGTATGCAAAGCATGCATCTCAATTAGTCAGCAACCAGGTGTGGAAAGT
CCCCAGGCTCCCCAGCAGGCAGAAGTATGCAAAGCATGCATCTCAATTAGTCAGCAACCATAGTCCCGCC
CCTAACTCCGCCCATCCCGCCCCTAACTCCGCCCAGTTCCGCCCATTCTCCGCCCCATGGCTGACTAATT
TTTTTTATTTATGCAGAGGCCGAGGCCGCCTCTGCCTCTGAGCTATTCCAGAAGTAGTGAGGAGGCTTTT
TTGGAGGCCTAGGCTTTTGCAAAAAGCTCCCGGGAGCTTGTATATCCATTTTCGGATCTGATCAAGAGAC
AGGATGAGGATCGTTTCGCATGATTGAACAAGATGGATTGCACGCAGGTTCTCCGGCCGCTTGGGTGGAG
AGGCTATTCGGCTATGACTGGGCACAACAGACAATCGGCTGCTCTGATGCCGCCGTGTTCCGGCTGTCAG
CGCAGGGGCGCCCGGTTCTTTTTGTCAAGACCGACCTGTCCGGTGCCCTGAATGAACTGCAGGACGAGGC
AGCGCGGCTATCGTGGCTGGCCACGACGGGCGTTCCTTGCGCAGCTGTGCTCGACGTTGTCACTGAAGCG
GGAAGGGACTGGCTGCTATTGGGCGAAGTGCCGGGGCAGGATCTCCTGTCATCTCACCTTGCTCCTGCCG
AGAAAGTATCCATCATGGCTGATGCAATGCGGCGGCTGCATACGCTTGATCCGGCTACCTGCCCATTCGA
CCACCAAGCGAAACATCGCATCGAGCGAGCACGTACTCGGATGGAAGCCGGTCTTGTCGATCAGGATGAT
CTGGACGAAGAGCATCAGGGGCTCGCGCCAGCCGAACTGTTCGCCAGGCTCAAGGCGCGCATGCCCGACG
GCGAGGATCTCGTCGTGACCCATGGCGATGCCTGCTTGCCGAATATCATGGTGGAAAATGGCCGCTTTTC
TGGATTCATCGACTGTGGCCGGCTGGGTGTGGCGGACCGCTATCAGGACATAGCGTTGGCTACCCGTGAT
ATTGCTGAAGAGCTTGGCGGCGAATGGGCTGACCGCTTCCTCGTGCTTTACGGTATCGCCGCTCCCGATT
CGCAGCGCATCGCCTTCTATCGCCTTCTTGACGAGTTCTTCTGAGCGGGACTCTGGGGTTCGAAATGACC
GACCAAGCGACGCCCAACCTGCCATCACGAGATTTCGATTCCACCGCCGCCTTCTATGAAAGGTTGGGCT
TCGGAATCGTTTTCCGGGACGCCGGCTGGATGATCCTCCAGCGCGGGGATCTCATGCTGGAGTTCTTCGC
CCACCCCAACTTGTTTATTGCAGCTTATAATGGTTACAAATAAAGCAATAGCATCACAAATTTCACAAAT
AAAGCATTTTTTTCACTGCATTCTAGTTGTGGTTTGTCCAAACTCATCAATGTATCTTATCATGTCTGTA
TACCGTCGACCTCTAGCTAGAGCTTGGCGTAATCATGGTCATAGCTGTTTCCTGTGTGAAATTGTTATCC
GCTCACAATTCCACACAACATACGAGCCGGAAGCATAAAGTGTAAAGCCTGGGGTGCCTAATGAGTGAGC
TAACTCACATTAATTGCGTTGCGCTCACTGCCCGCTTTCCAGTCGGGAAACCTGTCGTGCCAGCTGCATT
AATGAATCGGCCAACGCGCGGGGAGAGGCGGTTTGCGTATTGGGCGCTCTTCCGCTTCCTCGCTCACTGA
CTCGCTGCGCTCGGTCGTTCGGCTGCGGCGAGCGGTATCAGCTCACTCAAAGGCGGTAATACGGTTATCC
ACAGAATCAGGGGATAACGCAGGAAAGAACATGTGAGCAAAAGGCCAGCAAAAGGCCAGGAACCGTAAAA
AGGCCGCGTTGCTGGCGTTTTTCCATAGGCTCCGCCCCCCTGACGAGCATCACAAAAATCGACGCTCAAG
TCAGAGGTGGCGAAACCCGACAGGACTATAAAGATACCAGGCGTTTCCCCCTGGAAGCTCCCTCGTGCGC
TCTCCTGTTCCGACCCTGCCGCTTACCGGATACCTGTCCGCCTTTCTCCCTTCGGGAAGCGTGGCGCTTT
CTCAATGCTCACGCTGTAGGTATCTCAGTTCGGTGTAGGTCGTTCGCTCCAAGCTGGGCTGTGTGCACGA
ACCCCCCGTTCAGCCCGACCGCTGCGCCTTATCCGGTAACTATCGTCTTGAGTCCAACCCGGTAAGACAC
GACTTATCGCCACTGGCAGCAGCCACTGGTAACAGGATTAGCAGAGCGAGGTATGTAGGCGGTGCTACAG
AGTTCTTGAAGTGGTGGCCTAACTACGGCTACACTAGAAGGACAGTATTTGGTATCTGCGCTCTGCTGAA
GCCAGTTACCTTCGGAAAAAGAGTTGGTAGCTCTTGATCCGGCAAACAAACCACCGCTGGTAGCGGTGGT
TTTTTTGTTTGCAAGCAGCAGATTACGCGCAGAAAAAAAGGATCTCAAGAAGATCCTTTGATCTTTTCTA
CGGGGTCTGACGCTCAGTGGAACGAAAACTCACGTTAAGGGATTTTGGTCATGAGATTATCAAAAAGGAT
CTTCACCTAGATCCTTTTAAATTAAAAATGAAGTTTTAAATCAATCTAAAGTATATATGAGTAAACTTGG
TCTGACAGTTACCAATGCTTAATCAGTGAGGCACCTATCTCAGCGATCTGTCTATTTCGTTCATCCATAG
TTGCCTGACTCCCCGTCGTGTAGATAACTACGATACGGGAGGGCTTACCATCTGGCCCCAGTGCTGCAAT
GATACCGCGAGACCCACGCTCACCGGCTCCAGATTTATCAGCAATAAACCAGCCAGCCGGAAGGGCCGAG
CGCAGAAGTGGTCCTGCAACTTTATCCGCCTCCATCCAGTCTATTAATTGTTGCCGGGAAGCTAGAGTAA
GTAGTTCGCCAGTTAATAGTTTGCGCAACGTTGTTGCCATTGCTACAGGCATCGTGGTGTCACGCTCGTC
GTTTGGTATGGCTTCATTCAGCTCCGGTTCCCAACGATCAAGGCGAGTTACATGATCCCCCATGTTGTGC
AAAAAAGCGGTTAGCTCCTTCGGTCCTCCGATCGTTGTCAGAAGTAAGTTGGCCGCAGTGTTATCACTCA
TGGTTATGGCAGCACTGCATAATTCTCTTACTGTCATGCCATCCGTAAGATGCTTTTCTGTGACTGGTGA
GTACTCAACCAAGTCATTCTGAGAATAGTGTATGCGGCGACCGAGTTGCTCTTGCCCGGCGTCAATACGG
GATAATACCGCGCCACATAGCAGAACTTTAAAAGTGCTCATCATTGGAAAACGTTCTTCGGGGCGAAAAC
TCTCAAGGATCTTACCGCTGTTGAGATCCAGTTCGATGTAACCCACTCGTGCACCCAACTGATCTTCAGC
ATCTTTTACTTTCACCAGCGTTTCTGGGTGAGCAAAAACAGGAAGGCAAAATGCCGCAAAAAAGGGAATA
AGGGCGACACGGAAATGTTGAATACTCATACTCTTCCTTTTTCAATATTATTGAAGCATTTATCAGGGTT
ATTGTCTCATGAGCGGATACATATTTGAATGTATTTAGAAAAATAAACAAATAGGGGTTCCGCGCACATT
TCCCCGAAAAGTGCCACCTGACGTC
