>Addgene plasmid #29583 | pCDNA3.1(+) GFP-PIPKI{gamma}661-FLAG | addgene partial sequence | sequence record 35031 | 29583 with CMV-F
GAGCTCTCTGGCTAACTAGAGAACCCACTGCTTACTGGCTTATCGAAATTAATACGACTCACTATAGGGA
GACCCAAGCTGGCTAGCGTTTAAACTTAAGCTTGGTACCGAGCTCGGATCCGCCACCATGGTGAGCAAGG
GCGAGGAGCTGTTCACCGGGGTGGTGCCCATCCTGGTCGAGCTGGACGGCGACGTAAACGGCCACAAGTT
CAGCGTGTCCGGCGAGGGCGAGGGCGATGCCACCTACGGCAAGCTGACCCTGAAGTTCATCTGCACCACC
GGCAAGCTGCCCGTGCCCTGGCCCACCCTCGTGACCACCCTGACCTACGGCGTGCAGTGCTTCAGCCGCT
ACCCCGACCACATGAAGCAGCACGACTTCTTCAAGTCCGCCATGCCCGAAGGCTACGTCCAGGAGCGCAC
CATCTTCTTCAAGGACGACGGCAACTACAAGACCCGCGCCGAGGTGAAGTTCGAGGGCGACACCCTGGTG
AACCGCATCGAGCTGAAGGGCATCGACTTCAANGAGGACGGCAACATCCTGGGGCACAAGCTGGAGTACA
ACTACAACAGCCACAACGTCTATATCATGGCCGACAAGCAGAAGAACGGCATCAAGGTGAACTTCAAGAT
CCGCCACAACATC
