>Addgene plasmid #29583 | pCDNA3.1(+) GFP-PIPKI{gamma}661-FLAG | addgene partial sequence | sequence record 36120 | EGFP-N 5'-CGTCGCCGTCCAGCTCGACCAG-3'
GCTCCTCGCCCTTGCTCACCATGGTGGCGGATCCGAGCTCGGTACCAAGCTTAAGTTTAAACGCTAGCCA
GCTTGGGTCTCCCTATAGTGAGTCGTATTAATTTCGATAAGCCAGTAAGCAGTGGGTTCTCTAGTTAGCC
AGAGAGCTCTGCTTATATAGACCTCCCACCGTACACGCCTACCGCCCATTTGCGTCAATGGGGCGGAGTT
GTTACGACATTTTGGAAAGTCCCGTTGATTTTGGTGCCAAAACAAACTCCCATTGACGTCAATGGGGTGG
AGACTTGGAAATCCCCGTGAGTCAAACCGCTATCCACGCCCATTGATGTACTGCCAAAACCGCATCACCA
TGGTAATAGCGATGACTAATACGTAGATGTACTGCCAAGTAGGAAAGTCCCATAAGGTCATGTACTGGGC
ATAATGCCAGGCGGGCCATTTACCGTCATTGACGTCAATAGGGGGCGTACTTGGCATATGATACACTTGA
TGTACTGCCAAGTGGGCAGTTTACCGTAAATACTCCACCCATTGACGTCAATGGAAAGTCCCTATTGGCG
TTACTATGGGAACATACGTCATTATTGACGTCAATGGGCGGGGGTCGTTGGGCGGTCAGCCAGGCGGGCC
ATTTACCGTAAGTTATGTAACGCGGAACTCCATATATGGGCTATGAACTAATGACCCCGTAATTGATTAC
TATTAATAACTAGTCAATAATCAATGTCAACGCGTATATCTGGCCCGTACATCGCGAAGCAGCGCAAAAC
GCCTAACCCTAAGCAGATTCTTCATGCAATTGTCGGTCAAGCCTTGCCTTGTTGTAGCTTAAATTTTGCT
CGCGCACTACTCAGCGACCTC
