>Addgene plasmid #29583 | pCDNA3.1(+) GFP-PIPKI{gamma}661-FLAG | addgene partial sequence | sequence record 36121 | BGH-rev 5'-TAGAAGGCACAGTCGAGG-3'
AGCTTCTTGTCATCGTCGTCCTTGTAGTCCATCTCGAGTGTGTCGCTCTCGCCGTCGGAGGCGGGCCGCG
CGCTATAGTGAAGCGGGGAGTACACCCAGCTCCTCTCGTCGGTGGGAAAATAGATGTCTGTAGAGGGTGC
ATCCTCCTCATCTGAGGCCTGGCTGGCAGGCTCTGAGGCCTGGCTGGCAGCGTCTATTTCCACAGAGGCT
GCAGCCGATGCCCCACATGGGGGGACCTCCACTCCTGCACCCTCCTCCTTGGGGACAACCCCCACACCGC
ACACTGGCTCCACCTGCACAGTTATCTTCTGCAGGTCTTCCGCATGGGGCTCCTCCTGGGGCCGGCCATC
CTGGCCTGAAGACTGCGTGCGCCGCCTGTACCGGGGCTGCTCCGATGTATCTGAAGGGGACCGCTCTGGG
ATGGAGAGGGAGGTGGACGACAGGGTGGTGGCGATGGAGGCTGTGGTGGCTTCCTCAAAGGACGGTGGGG
TGCAGGGCAGGAGGTCAGGCCGGCCTTCATCCTCAAGCGTGGGGTAGCTGCGGGCCCCCCGCAGGTCATA
CTGCACATCCTCTCTCTCGCTGGGGATCTGGCTGGCTGAGAAGGCAGCAGTGGGCCCCAGGGGTTTGACC
GCCAGCAGGGCACCACGTCCTTTCTTGGATGGAGAGGACTTCAGGGAGGAACTCTTCCGGAACACCGTGC
TGCTCATGAACTTGAAGAAGCGCTCTGCATAGAAGCTGGGCCGGTGGACTGAGACAGTGTCCCCATCATG
GACGAGGGCCTTCCAGGTGTGTTCTAACTTCTTGATGAACCTGTAGGACTGCAGAATATCAATGATCCCG
ATGTGGAGGAGCAGTCGCTCCCCGCGCCCATTCACTGCTGGAATCCCACCCATCGTGTCATCTGTCTCAA
TGGCCTCCCCACGGGCAGCTCCGCCCTG
